Addgene plasmid #219870: pCfb13195
Purpose: The base plasmid of TUNEYALI forTF05
Depositing lab: Irina Borodina. Depositing organization: Danmarks Tekniske Universitet. Publication: High-throughput metabolic engineering of Yarrowia lipolytica through gene expression tuning. Jiang W, Wang S, Ahlheit D, Fumagalli T, Yang Z, Ramanathan S, Jiang X, Weber T, Dahlin J, Borodina I. Proc Natl Acad Sci U S A. 2025 Jun 10;122(23):e2426686122. doi: 10.1073/pnas.2426686122. Epub 2025 Jun 3. PubMed 40460129.
Backbone
  Vector backbone: Our own backbone
  Vector type: Yeast Expression
  Selectable markers: Hygromycin
Growth in bacteria
  Bacterial resistance: Ampicillin, 100 μg/mL
  Growth temperature: 37°C
  Growth strain: DH5alpha
  Copy number: High Copy
Gene/Insert
  Gene/Insert name: Contains gRNA targeting TF05 (YALI1_D02362g) and homologous arm matching TF05
  gRNA/shRNA sequence: GGTGATAATAGAGTGTGGTG
  Species: Yarrowia lipolytica
  Cloning method: Gibson Cloning
Terms and licenses: Academic/Nonprofit Terms; Industry Terms: Not Available to Industry
Depositor comments: This plasmid contains gRNA targeting TF05 (YALI1_D02362g) and homologous arm matching TF05, which can be used for library construction by inserting promoters using a golden gate or directly knocking TF05 out.
How to cite: pCfb13195 was a gift from Irina Borodina (Addgene plasmid # 219870 ; http://n2t.net/addgene:219870 ; RRID:Addgene_219870)
