[The description below was written by a language model from this plasmid's Addgene catalogue record and pLannotate feature annotations shown in this document.]
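Description:
pCfb13195 is a yeast expression-type plasmid for Yarrowia lipolytica, built on the depositing lab's own backbone and serving as the TF05 base plasmid of the TUNEYALI gene expression tuning system. It is about 7.1 kb. In E. coli it is maintained at high copy through a ColE1/pUC-type origin and selected with ampicillin via a complete β-lactamase gene and its promoter. Selection in yeast is by hygromycin: the feature table shows a hygromycin phosphotransferase coding sequence followed by a CYC1 terminator fragment, although the promoter driving this marker is not annotated. No yeast replication origin or centromere element is identified in the annotation, so the record does not show how the plasmid is maintained in Yarrowia.

The payload combines a guide RNA directed at the transcription factor gene TF05 (YALI1_D02362g) with homology arms matching that locus, assembled by Gibson cloning. The annotation shows a tRNA immediately upstream of the Streptococcus pyogenes Cas9 gRNA scaffold, an arrangement commonly used to drive RNA polymerase III transcription and to release the guide by tRNA processing. No Cas9 gene is annotated, so the nuclease presumably comes from elsewhere. The homology arms themselves are not annotated; a short hit called as an SNF1 fragment may simply reflect similarity within Yarrowia-derived sequence. Two minimal FRT sites in opposite orientations and several small fragments (rrnB terminators, 5S rRNA, KanR, lacZα) also appear, but their roles are not stated and the fragments look like backbone remnants. According to the depositor, the plasmid can be used to build libraries by inserting promoters through Golden Gate assembly, allowing TF05 expression to be tuned, or used directly to knock out TF05.
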