Features (pLannotate 1.2.2; 15 found; start..end, strand, type, name):
    367..437     +  ncRNA          tRNA: Accession: RF00005 - tRNA
    459..533     +  misc_RNA       gRNA scaffold: guide RNA scaffold for the Streptococcus pyogenes CRISPR/Cas9 system
    788..895     +  CDS            SNF1 (fragment): SNF1_YEAST - Also known as CAT1, CCR1 From Saccharomyces cerevisiae (strain ATCC 204508 / S288c) (Baker's yeast).
    938..971     -  protein_bind   FRT (minimal): supports FLP-mediated excision but not integration (Turan and Bode, 2011) FLP recombinase from the Saccharomyces cerevisiae 2μ plasmid
   1015..1055    -  terminator     rrnB T1 terminator (fragment): transcription terminator T1 from the E. coli rrnB gene
   1057..1172    -  ncRNA          5S rRNA: Accession: RF00001 - 5S ribosomal RNA
   1203..1227    +  CDS            KanR (fragment): aminoglycoside phosphotransferase; aph(3')-Ia; confers resistance to kanamycin
   1257..1353    +  promoter       AmpR promoter (fragment): bla
   1356..2216    +  CDS            AmpR: β-lactamase; bla; confers resistance to ampicillin, carbenicillin, and related antibiotics
   2338..2926    +  rep_origin     ori: high-copy-number ColE1/pMB1/pBR322/pUC origin of replication
   3151..3168    +  terminator     rrnB T2 terminator (fragment): transcription terminator T2 from the E. coli rrnB gene
   3193..3212    -  CDS            lacZα (fragment): LacZα fragment of β-galactosidase; lacZ fragment
   3682..3715    +  protein_bind   FRT (minimal): supports FLP-mediated excision but not integration (Turan and Bode, 2011) FLP recombinase from the Saccharomyces cerevisiae 2μ plasmid
   4863..5884    +  CDS            HygR (fragment): aminoglycoside phosphotransferase from E. coli; aph(4)-Ia; confers resistance to hygromycin
   5886..6119    +  terminator     CYC1 terminator (fragment): S. cerevisiae CYC1; transcription terminator for CYC1
>Addgene plasmid #219870 | pCfb13195 | addgene full sequence | sequence record 435510 | Addgene NGS Result
TTCGTAGATAATGGAATACAAATGGATATCCAGAGTATACACATGGATAGTATACACTGACACGACAATT
CTGTATCTCTTTATGTTAACTACTGTGAGGCATTAAATAGAGCTTGATATATAAAATGTTACATTTCACA
GTCTGAACTTTTGCAGATTACCTAATTTGGTAAGATATTAATTATGAACTGAAAGTTGATGGCATCCCTA
AATTTGATGCAACGGAATGCGTGCGATAGTGAATCATTGCTAACAGATCAAGTAATCGTATCAATCGTTC
CACGTCTTATCCAGACTCGATTTCCGCCCTAACCTAAGGAAACTGCTGAGTAATTTCGAGGTTGGTTCCT
AACAAAAGCCAAGAAACGCGCCGATGGTTTAGTGGTAAAATCCATCGTTGCCATCGATGGGCCCCCGGTT
CGATTCCGGGTCGGCGCAGGTGATAATAGAGTGTGGTGGTTTTAGAGCTAGAAATAGCAAGTTAAAATAA
GGCTAGTCCGTTATCAACTTGAAAAAGTGGCACCGAGTCGGTGGTGCTTTTTTTGTGTGGGTACGGTCTT
ACAATATCTGTTGGCTTAGTTAAATCTTTTTTGAGATGTAATAATTGGGGAACCTCTGTTAGATGAACAG
TTGCGGCTTACTCATCTTAGACATGGTCCAGTTTAGGCGTAATTAATTATCAGTTTTAATGCGCCTCTAC
GTAATAAGCGTTGCCACAAGACTGAAGAGCTCTTCAATGGCGACCGAACACGTGGAACACGCCGAAAACG
CCAAGCAGTCGCCCCAACCGTCCTTCTCGGGCTCCGAGAGCGGCCGAATTGGCCGGTACCAAATCATCAA
GACTCTGGGAGAGGGCTCCTTTGGCAAGGTCAAGCTCGCCTACCATCTGGCCACCCACATCGCGTGCATT
CGCGGCCGCATTTAAATCCCCACTTCAGAAGTTCCTATACTTTCTAGAGAATAGGAACTTCACTATAGAG
TCGAATAAGGGCGACACCCCATAATTAGCCCGGGCGAAAGGCCCAGTCTTTCGACTGAGCCTTTCGTTTT
ATTTGATGCCTGGCAGTTCCCTACTCTCGCATGGGGAGTCCCCACACTACCATCGGCGCTACGGCGTTTC
ACTTCTGAGTTCGGCATGGGGTCAGGTGGGACCACCGCGCTACTGCCGCCAGGCAAACAAGGGGTGTTAT
GAGCCATATTCAGGTATAAATGGGCTCGCGATAATGTTCAGAATTGGTTAATTGGTTGTAACACTGACCC
CTATTTGTTTATTTTTCTAAATACATTCAAATATGTATCCGCTCATGAGACAATAACCCTGATAAATGCT
TCAATAATATTGAAAAAGGAAGAATATGAGTATTCAACATTTCCGTGTCGCCCTTATTCCCTTTTTTGCG
GCATTTTGCCTTCCTGTTTTTGCTCACCCAGAAACGCTGGTGAAAGTAAAAGATGCTGAAGATCAGTTGG
GTGCACGAGTGGGTTACATCGAACTGGATCTCAACAGCGGTAAGATCCTTGAGAGTTTTCGCCCCGAAGA
ACGTTTTCCAATGATGAGCACTTTTAAAGTTCTGCTATGTGGCGCGGTATTATCCCGTATTGACGCCGGG
CAAGAGCAACTCGGTCGCCGCATACACTATTCTCAGAATGACTTGGTTGAGTACTCACCAGTCACAGAAA
AGCATCTTACGGATGGCATGACAGTAAGAGAATTATGCAGTGCTGCCATAACCATGAGTGATAACACTGC
GGCCAACTTACTTCTGACAACGATCGGAGGACCGAAGGAGCTAACCGCTTTTTTGCACAACATGGGGGAT
CATGTAACTCGCCTTGATCGTTGGGAACCGGAGCTGAATGAAGCCATACCAAACGACGAGCGTGACACCA
CGATGCCTGTAGCGATGGCAACAACGTTGCGCAAACTATTAACTGGCGAACTACTTACTCTAGCTTCCCG
GCAACAATTAATAGACTGGATGGAGGCGGATAAAGTTGCAGGACCACTTCTGCGCTCGGCCCTTCCGGCT
GGCTGGTTTATTGCTGATAAATCCGGAGCCGGTGAGCGTGGTTCTCGCGGTATCATCGCAGCGCTGGGGC
CAGATGGTAAGCCCTCCCGTATCGTAGTTATCTACACGACGGGGAGTCAGGCAACTATGGATGAACGAAA
TAGACAGATCGCTGAGATAGGTGCCTCACTGATTAAGCATTGGTAAGCAGAGCATTACGCTGACTTGACG
GGACGGCGCAAGCTCATGACCAAAATCCCTTAACGTGAGTTACGCGCGCGTCGTTCCACTGAGCGTCAGA
CCCCGTAGAAAAGATCAAAGGATCTTCTTGAGATCCTTTTTTTCTGCGCGTAATCTGCTGCTTGCAAACA
AAAAAACCACCGCTACCAGCGGTGGTTTGTTTGCCGGATCAAGAGCTACCAACTCTTTTTCCGAAGGTAA
CTGGCTTCAGCAGAGCGCAGATACCAAATACTGTTCTTCTAGTGTAGCCGTAGTTAGCCCACCACTTCAA
GAACTCTGTAGCACCGCCTACATACCTCGCTCTGCTAATCCTGTTACCAGTGGCTGCTGCCAGTGGCGAT
AAGTCGTGTCTTACCGGGTTGGACTCAAGACGATAGTTACCGGATAAGGCGCAGCGGTCGGGCTGAACGG
GGGGTTCGTGCACACAGCCCAGCTTGGAGCGAACGACCTACACCGAACTGAGATACCTACAGCGTGAGCT
ATGAGAAAGCGCCACGCTTCCCGAAGGGAGAAAGGCGGACAGGTATCCGGTAAGCGGCAGGGTCGGAACA
GGAGAGCGCACGAGGGAGCTTCCAGGGGGAAACGCCTGGTATCTTTATAGTCCTGTCGGGTTTCGCCACC
TCTGACTTGAGCGTCGATTTTTGTGATGCTCGTCAGGGGGGCGGAGCCTATGGAAAAACGCCAGCAACGC
GGCCTTTTTACGGTTCCTGGCCTTTTGCTGGCCTTTTGCTCACATGTTCTTTCCTGCGTTATCCCCTGAT
TCTGTGGATAACCGTATTACCGCCTTTGAGTGAGCTGATACCGCTCGCCGCAGCCGAACGACCGAGCGCA
GCGAGTCAGTGAGCGAGGAAGCGGAAGGCGAGAGTAGGGAACTGCCAGGCATCAAACTAAGCAGAAGGCC
CCTGACGGATGGCCTTTTTGCGTTTCTACAAACTCTTTCTGTGTTGTAAAACGACGGCCAGTCTTAAGCT
CGGGCCCCCTGGGCGGTTCTGATAACGAGTAATCGTTAATCCGCAAATAACGTAAAAACCCGCTTCGGCG
GGTTTTTTTATGGGGGGAGTTTAGGGAAAGAGCATTTGTCAGAATATTTAAGGGCGCCTGTCACTTTGCT
TGATATATGAGAATTATTTAACCTTATAAATGAGAAAAAAGCAACGCACTTTAAATAAGATACGTTGCTT
TTTCGATTGATGAACACCTATAATTAAACTATTCATCTATTATTTATGATTTTTTGTATATACAATATTT
CTAGTTTGTTAAAGAGAATTAAGAAAATAAATCTCGAAAATAATAAAGGGAAAATCAGTTTTTGATATCA
AAATTATACATGTCAACGATAATACAAAATATAATACAAACTATAAGATGTTATCAGTATTTATTATGCA
TTTAGAATAAATTTTGTGTCGCCCTTATTCGACTCACTATAGAAGTTCCTATTCTCTAGAAAGTATAGGA
ACTTCACTTCATTTTATTTAAATTTGCGGCCGCTATGTCTGATAAAAGGATGTAACATAGGCAAGCTGCT
CGTGAGTGTTGAGTACGAACCTTAGATCCAAATCACCCGCACCCACGGATATACTTGCTTGAATATACAG
TAGTAAGGAGTTTGGCGCCCGTTTTTTCGAGCCCCACACGTTTCGGTGAGTATGAGCGGCGGCAGATTCG
AGCGTTTCCGGTTTCCGCGGCTGGACGAGAGCCCATGATGGGGGCTCCCACCACCAGCAATCAGGGCCCT
GATTACACACCCACCTGTAATGTCATGCTGTTCATCGTGGTTAATGCTGCTGTGTGCTGTGTGTGTGTGT
TGTTTGGCGCTCATTGTTGCGTTATGCAGCGTACACCACAATATTGGAAGCTTATTAGCCTTTCTATTTT
TTCGTTTGCAAGGCTTAACAACATTGCTGTGGAGAGGGATGGGGATATGGAGGCCGCTGGAGGGAGTCGG
AGAGGCGTTTTGGAGCGGCTTGGCCTGGCGCCCAGCTCGCGAAACGCACCTAGGACCCTTTGGCACGCCG
AAATGTGCCACTTTTCAGTCTAGTAACGCCTTACCTACGTCATTCCATGCATGCATGTTTGCGCCTTTTT
TCCCTTGCCCTTGATCGCCACACAGTACAGTGCACTGTACAGTGGAGGTTTTGGGGGGGTCTTAGATGGG
AGCTAAAAGCGGCCTAGCGGTACACTAGTGGGATTGTATGGAGTGGCATGGAGCCTAGGTGGAGCCTGAC
AGGACGCACGACCGGCTAGCCCGTGACAGACGATGGGTGGCTCCTGTTGTCCACCGCGTACAAATGTTTG
GGCCAAAGTCTTGTCAGCCTTGCTTGCGAACCTAATTCCCAATTTTGTCACTTCGCACCCCCATTGATCG
AGCCCTAACCCCTGCCCATCAGGCAATCCAATTAAGCTCGCATTGTCTGCCTTGTTTAGTTTGGCTCCTG
CCCGTTTCGGCGTCCACTTGCACAAACACAAACAAGCATTATATATAAGGCTCGTCTCTCCCTCCCAACC
ACACTCACTTTTTTGCCCGTCTTCCCTTGCTAACACAAAAGTCAAGAACACAAACAACCACCCCAACCCC
CTTACACACAAGACATATCTACAGCAATGGGTAAAAAGCCTGAACTCACCGCGACGTCTGTCGAGAAGTT
TCTGATCGAAAAGTTCGACAGCGTCTCCGACCTGATGCAGCTCTCGGAGGGCGAAGAATCTCGTGCTTTC
AGCTTCGATGTAGGAGGGCGTGGATATGTCCTGCGGGTAAATAGCTGCGCCGATGGTTTCTACAAAGATC
GTTATGTTTATCGGCACTTTGCATCGGCCGCGCTCCCGATTCCGGAAGTGCTTGACATTGGGGAATTCAG
CGAGAGCCTGACCTATTGCATCTCCCGCCGTGCACAGGGTGTCACGTTGCAAGACCTGCCTGAAACCGAA
CTGCCCGCTGTTCTGCAGCCGGTCGCGGAGGCAATGGATGCCATTGCTGCGGCCGATCTTAGCCAGACGA
GCGGGTTCGGCCCATTCGGACCGCAAGGAATCGGTCAATACACTACATGGCGTGATTTCATATGCGCGAT
TGCTGATCCCCATGTGTATCACTGGCAAACTGTGATGGACGACACCGTCAGTGCGTCCGTCGCGCAGGCT
CTCGATGAGCTGATGCTTTGGGCCGAGGACTGCCCCGAAGTCCGGCACCTCGTGCACGCGGATTTCGGCT
CCAACAATGTCCTGACGGACAATGGCCGCATAACAGCGGTCATTGACTGGAGCGAGGCGATGTTCGGGGA
TTCCCAATACGAGGTCGCCAACATCTTCTTCTGGAGGCCGTGGTTGGCTTGTATGGAGCAGCAGACGCGC
TACTTCGAGCGGAGGCATCCGGAGCTTGCAGGATCGCCGCGGCTCCGGGCGTATATGCTCCGCATTGGTC
TTGACCAACTCTATCAGAGCTTGGTTGACGGCAATTTCGATGATGCAGCTTGGGCGCAGGGTCGATGCGA
CGCAATCGTCCGATCCGGAGCCGGGACTGTCGGGCGTACACAAATCGCCCGCAGAAGCGCGGCCGTCTGG
ACCGATGGCTGTGTAGAAGTACTCGCCGATAGTGGAAACCGACGCCCCAGCACTCGTCCGAGGGCAAAGG
AATAATCATGTAATTAGTTATGTCACGCTTACATTCACGCCCTCCCCCCACATCCGCTCTAACCGAAAAG
GAAGGAGTTAGACAACCTGAAGTCTAGGTCCCTATTTATTTTTTTATAGTTATGTTAGTATTAAGAACGT
TATTTATATTTCAAATTTTTCTTTTTTTTCTGTACAGACGCGTGTACGCATGTAACATTATACTGAAAAC
CTTGCTTGAGAAGGTTTTGGGACGCTCGAGCAGGCTTGGAGGCGACGTGGCAGTGGCTCGCGGGAGGATC
GGCGGGAAACTCCGGGATATCCGTCGAGAGTTTACACGTGAATGGGCAGCGCAATCCGTTGACGACGATA
CGACTGGCAAAGTAGCGACGATACCTGCCAGACAGGTGACATGTGCAGGCCGCACTAACAAGGAAACGGG
CGCTGGGGGGGGCGGGCTTCTAGACTTTGCCCTTGAACAGGAATCTAGTGGGGGCTTGTCTTTCCGCCAA
TGGGGGAGCGCCTGTTGAGCGACCGTGCATGCTGGAACGCCAAGTGTATGTACAGCTGGTGGTCTCGCAG
CGGTATGTGACGGGACTTACATCTCTCGTTTTTTCATGACCACGTTTTCACAGGCTCGGAGGTACGTTAA
AGTTTTGAAGGCTGCATCTGAACCGAGGTATGGGGGAGTTTGAACAGCAACAGTGTTGGGGCTGAGGGGG
CCAAGATCGGGGCAAGCAGAGGTCTTAGATCAATTGTGGGGATCCCAAAGGGCTCGTTATCACCTTTTTC
CACCCAATTCGGGTCCCAATTGATCCACTACTGGCTTGCCCAAGTTACCCCAGAAATGCCGCCCCGGATT
TCTCCAAAAACCTAATAAGCTTCATGGAACTTGGTGGAAGTGACTTTCTACAGAGTGGAGAGAACCGTGG
ACACGTGGCAATGGCGCTGACCGTGTCCCCGAGCCGAATCGACGTGAGGGGAGAACGGAGTATCTGCGGT
CATGTGACCTTCCAGAGCGGCGTCGCCAGTGTGCACGCGGTGACCCCCAGTTTGGGTCTCTGTCACACGC
ATACTACCTCGGCTCTCCACATGCTGAACTTTATCTTTCGTGGGGATCATACCGAAAGTTGCAACTACCA
GGTGTATATAAAGCCTGGTAGACTCCCCCCACTTTGGACCTCATCCAACCAAGACACACAAAAATGGACC
GACTTAACAACCTCGCCACCCAGCTCGAGCAGAACCCCGCCAA
